Addgene plasmid #141917: TFORF2094
Purpose: Lentiviral vector for overexpressing transcription factor ORFs with unique 24-bp barcodes. Barcodes facilitate identification of transcription factors in pooled screens.
Depositing lab: Feng Zhang. Depositing organization: Broad Institute. Publication: A transcription factor atlas of directed differentiation. Joung J, Ma S, Tay T, Geiger-Schuller KR, Kirchgatterer PC, Verdine VK, Guo B, Arias-Garcia MA, Allen WE, Singh A, Kuksenko O, Abudayyeh OO, Gootenberg JS, Fu Z, Macrae RK, Buenrostro JD, Regev A, Zhang F. Cell. 2023 Jan 5;186(1):209-229.e26. doi: 10.1016/j.cell.2022.11.026. PubMed 36608654.
Backbone
  Vector backbone: pLX_TRC317
  Backbone manufacturer: Broad Institute Genetic Perturbation Platform
  Backbone size w/o insert (bp): 8264
  Vector type: Mammalian Expression, Lentiviral
  Selectable markers: Puromycin
Growth in bacteria
  Bacterial resistance: Ampicillin, 100 μg/mL
  Growth temperature: 37°C
  Growth strain: NEB Stable
  Copy number: High Copy
Gene/Insert
  Gene/Insert name: DEK
  Species: H. sapiens (human)
  Insert size (bp): 1127
  Entrez Gene: DEK (a.k.a. D6S231E)
  Promoter: EF1a
  Cloning method: Unknown
  Sequencing primers: 5′ GGGTGGAGACTGAAGTTAGGCCAG; 3′ CACATAGCGTAAAAGGAGCAACATAG
Terms and licenses: Academic/Nonprofit Terms; Industry Terms: Not Available to Industry
Depositor comments: NM_001134709,ENST00000244776 . The transcription factor ORF portion of this plasmid was synthesized by Genewiz. Please test multiple small colonies in case of plasmid recombination. To make this collection available in a timely manner, a portion of this collection was not fully sequenced by Addgene. If an Addgene verified full plasmid sequence is not available, please contact us prior to placing an order to request the full sequence.
How to cite: TFORF2094 was a gift from Feng Zhang (Addgene plasmid # 141917 ; http://n2t.net/addgene:141917 ; RRID:Addgene_141917)
