[The description below was written by a language model from this plasmid's Addgene catalogue record and pLannotate feature annotations shown in this document.]
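Description:
TFORF2094 is a lentiviral mammalian expression plasmid built on the pLX_TRC317 backbone from the Broad Institute Genetic Perturbation Platform. It belongs to a barcoded transcription factor ORF collection and carries the human DEK open reading frame, a synthesized insert of about 1.1 kb. In bacteria it is maintained by a high-copy ColE1/pUC-type origin and selected through the β-lactamase (ampicillin resistance) gene. An f1 origin and remnants of lac and T7/T3 cloning-vector sequence are also present. The depositor warns that the plasmid can recombine, as is common for LTR-containing vectors.

The viral portion has a third-generation, self-inactivating layout. An RSV promoter drives a truncated HIV-1 5' LTR, followed by the Ψ packaging signal with a gag fragment, the Rev response element for Rev-dependent nuclear export of the genomic RNA, a cPPT/CTS element and a ΔU3 3' LTR, with an SV40 polyadenylation signal downstream. Between the LTRs are two expression units. An SV40 early promoter/origin region drives puromycin N-acetyltransferase, which allows selection of transduced cells. A full EF-1α promoter drives DEK, and a WPRE downstream enhances transcript stability and expression. The annotation matches only part of the stated insert to DEK, which may reflect the isoform cloned.

According to the record, each ORF in the collection is paired with a unique 24-bp barcode, which is not annotated separately in the feature table. The barcode allows the overexpressed factor to be identified by sequencing in pooled overexpression screens, such as those probing directed differentiation. The short U6 and small t antigen fragments flagged by the annotation software are probably incidental matches rather than functional elements.
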