Features (pLannotate 1.2.2; 31 found; start..end, strand, type, name):
      5..231     +  promoter       RSV promoter: Rous sarcoma virus enhancer/promoter
    232..412     +  LTR            5' LTR (truncated): truncated 5' long terminal repeat (LTR) from HIV-1
    459..584     +  misc_feature   HIV-1 Ψ: packaging signal of human immunodeficiency virus type 1
    568..931     +  CDS            HIV-1 gag (fragment): gag protein from human immunodeficiency virus 1; gag
   1077..1310    +  misc_feature   RRE: The Rev response element (RRE) of HIV-1 allows for Rev-dependent mRNA export from the nucleus to the cytoplasm.
   1687..1713    +  CDS            Rev (fragment): human immunodeficiency virus 1 (HIV-1) Rev protein; rev; enhances nuclear export of unspliced and incompletely spliced viral mRNAs
   1720..1743    +  promoter       SV40 promoter (fragment): SV40 early promoter
   1744..1815    +  promoter       SV40 promoter (fragment): SV40 enhancer and early promoter
   1839..1974    +  rep_origin     SV40 ori: SV40 origin of replication
   2020..2616    +  CDS            PuroR (fragment): puromycin N-acetyltransferase; pac from Streptomyces; confers resistance to puromycin
   2665..2782    +  misc_feature   cPPT/CTS: central polypurine tract and central termination sequence of HIV-1
   2847..2913    +  CDS            small t antigen (fragment): SV40 (simian virus 40) small t antigen
   2920..4098    +  promoter       EF-1α promoter: strong constitutive promoter for human elongation factor EF-1α
   4268..5137    +  CDS            DEK (fragment): DEK_HUMAN - Experimental evidence at protein level: Swiss-Prot protein existence level 1. Involved in chromatin organization. From Homo sapiens (Human).
   5153..5206    +  promoter       U6 promoter (fragment): RNA polymerase III promoter for human U6 snRNA
   5248..5836    +  misc_feature   WPRE: woodchuck hepatitis virus posttranscriptional regulatory element
   5887..5906    +  misc_feature   cPPT/CTS (fragment): central polypurine tract and central termination sequence of HIV-1
   5908..6141    +  LTR            3' LTR (ΔU3): self-inactivating 3' long terminal repeat (LTR) from HIV-1
   6219..6340    +  polyA_signal   SV40 poly(A) signal: SV40 polyadenylation signal
   6380..6515    +  rep_origin     SV40 ori: SV40 origin of replication
   6536..6554    -  promoter       T7 promoter: promoter for bacteriophage T7 RNA polymerase
   6562..6717    +  CDS            lacZα (fragment): LacZα fragment of β-galactosidase; lacZ fragment
   6722..7150    +  rep_origin     f1 ori (sequence partly withheld): f1 bacteriophage origin of replication; arrow indicates direction of (+) strand synthesis
   7203..7307    +  promoter       AmpR promoter: bla
   7308..8168    +  CDS            AmpR: β-lactamase; bla; confers resistance to ampicillin, carbenicillin, and related antibiotics
   8339..8927    +  rep_origin     ori: high-copy-number ColE1/pMB1/pBR322/pUC origin of replication
   9110..9202    +  CDS            lacI (fragment): lac repressor; lacI; The lac repressor binds to the lac operator to inhibit transcription in E. coli. This inhibition can be relieved by adding lactose or isopropyl-β-D-thiogalactopyranoside (IPTG).
   9215..9236    +  protein_bind   CAP binding site: CAP binding activates transcription in the presence of cAMP. E. coli catabolite activator protein
   9251..9281    +  promoter       lac promoter: promoter for the E. coli lac operon
   9289..9305    +  protein_bind   lac operator: The lac repressor binds to the lac operator to inhibit transcription in E. coli. This inhibition can be relieved by adding lactose or isopropyl-β-D-thiogalactopyranoside (IPTG). lac repressor encoded by lacI
   9350..9368    +  promoter       T3 promoter: promoter for bacteriophage T3 RNA polymerase
>Addgene plasmid #141917 | TFORF2094 | addgene full sequence | sequence record 415075 | Addgene NGS Result
TTAATGTAGTCTTATGCAATACTCTTGTAGTCTTGCAACATGGTAACGATGAGTTAGCAACATGCCTTAC
AAGGAGAGAAAAAGCACCGTGCATGCCGATTGGTGGAAGTAAGGTGGTACGATCGTGCCTTATTAGGAAG
GCAACAGACGGGTCTGACATGGATTGGACGAACCACTGAATTGCCGCATTGCAGAGATATTGTATTTAAG
TGCCTAGCTCGATACATAAACGGGTCTCTCTGGTTAGACCAGATCTGAGCCTGGGAGCTCTCTGGCTAAC
TAGGGAACCCACTGCTTAAGCCTCAATAAAGCTTGCCTTGAGTGCTTCAAGTAGTGTGTGCCCGTCTGTT
GTGTGACTCTGGTAACTAGAGATCCCTCAGACCCTTTTAGTCAGTGTGGAAAATCTCTAGCAGTGGCGCC
CGAACAGGGACTTGAAAGCGAAAGGGAAACCAGAGGAGCTCTCTCGACGCAGGACTCGGCTTGCTGAAGC
GCGCACGGCAAGAGGCGAGGGGCGGCGACTGGTGAGTACGCCAAAAATTTTGACTAGCGGAGGCTAGAAG
GAGAGAGATGGGTGCGAGAGCGTCAGTATTAAGCGGGGGAGAATTAGATCGCGATGGGAAAAAATTCGGT
TAAGGCCAGGGGGAAAGAAAAAATATAAATTAAAACATATAGTATGGGCAAGCAGGGAGCTAGAACGATT
CGCAGTTAATCCTGGCCTGTTAGAAACATCAGAAGGCTGTAGACAAATACTGGGACAGCTACAACCATCC
CTTCAGACAGGATCAGAAGAACTTAGATCATTATATAATACAGTAGCAACCCTCTATTGTGTGCATCAAA
GGATAGAGATAAAAGACACCAAGGAAGCTTTAGACAAGATAGAGGAAGAGCAAAACAAAAGTAAGACCAC
CGCACAGCAAGCGGCCGCTGATCTTCAGACCTGGAGGAGGAGATATGAGGGACAATTGGAGAAGTGAATT
ATATAAATATAAAGTAGTAAAAATTGAACCATTAGGAGTAGCACCCACCAAGGCAAAGAGAAGAGTGGTG
CAGAGAGAAAAAAGAGCAGTGGGAATAGGAGCTTTGTTCCTTGGGTTCTTGGGAGCAGCAGGAAGCACTA
TGGGCGCAGCGTCAATGACGCTGACGGTACAGGCCAGACAATTATTGTCTGGTATAGTGCAGCAGCAGAA
CAATTTGCTGAGGGCTATTGAGGCGCAACAGCATCTGTTGCAACTCACAGTCTGGGGCATCAAGCAGCTC
CAGGCAAGAATCCTGGCTGTGGAAAGATACCTAAAGGATCAACAGCTCCTGGGGATTTGGGGTTGCTCTG
GAAAACTCATTTGCACCACTGCTGTGCCTTGGAATGCTAGTTGGAGTAATAAATCTCTGGAACAGATTTG
GAATCACACGACCTGGATGGAGTGGGACAGAGAAATTAACAATTACACAAGCTTAATACACTCCTTAATT
GAAGAATCGCAAAACCAGCAAGAAAAGAATGAACAAGAATTATTGGAATTAGATAAATGGGCAAGTTTGT
GGAATTGGTTTAACATAACAAATTGGCTGTGGTATATAAAATTATTCATAATGATAGTAGGAGGCTTGGT
AGGTTTAAGAATAGTTTTTGCTGTACTTTCTATAGTGAATAGAGTTAGGCAGGGATATTCACCATTATCG
TTTCAGACCCACCTCCCAACCCCGAGGGGACCCATGCATTGCATCTCAATTAGTCAGCAACCAGGTGTGG
AAAGTCCCCAGGCTCCCCAGCAGGCAGAAGTATGCAAAGCATGCGTCTCAATTAGTCAGCAACCATAGTC
CCGCCCCTAACTCCGCCCATCCCGCCCCTAACTCCGCCCAGTTCCGCCCATTCTCCGCCCCATGGCTGAC
TAATTTTTTTTATTTATGCAGAGGCCGAGGCCGCCTCGGCCTCTGAGCTATTCCAGAAGTAGTGAGGAGG
CTTTTTTGGAGGCCTAGGCTTTTGCAAAAAGCTTTCTAGAGGTACCACCGGAGCTTACCATGACCGAGTA
CAAGCCCACGGTGCGCCTCGCCACCCGCGACGACGTCCCCAGGGCCGTACGCACCCTCGCCGCCGCGTTC
GCCGACTACCCCGCCACGCGCCACACCGTCGATCCGGACCGCCACATCGAGCGGGTCACCGAGCTGCAAG
AACTCTTCCTCACGCGCGTCGGGCTCGACATCGGCAAGGTGTGGGTCGCGGACGACGGCGCCGCCGTGGC
GGTCTGGACCACGCCGGAGAGCGTCGAAGCGGGGGCGGTGTTCGCCGAGATCGGCCCGCGCATGGCCGAG
TTGAGCGGTTCCCGGCTGGCCGCGCAGCAACAGATGGAAGGCCTCCTGGCGCCGCACCGGCCCAAGGAGC
CCGCGTGGTTCCTGGCCACCGTCGGCGTCTCGCCCGACCACCAGGGCAAGGGTCTGGGCAGCGCCGTCGT
GCTCCCCGGAGTGGAGGCGGCCGAGCGCGCCGGGGTGCCCGCCTTCCTGGAGACCTCCGCGCCCCGCAAC
CTCCCCTTCTACGAGCGGCTCGGCTTCACCGTCACCGCCGACGTCGAGGTGCCCGAAGGACCGCGCACCT
GGTGCATGACCCGCAAGCCCGGTGCCAGTTAACGAATTCTAGATCTTGAGACAAATGGCAGTATTCATCC
ACAATTTTAAAAGAAAAGGGGGGATTGGGGGGTACAGTGCAGGGGAAAGAATAGTAGACATAATAGCAAC
AGACATACAAACTAAAGAATTACAAAAACAAATTACAAAAATTCAAAATTTTCGGGTTTATTACAGGGAC
AGCAGAGATCCACTTTGGCGCCGGCTCGAGGCCTGCAGGTGCAAAGATGGATAAAGTTTTAAACAGAGAG
GAATCTTTGCAGCTAATGGACCTTCTAGGTCTTGAAAGGAGTGGGAATTGGCTCCGGTGCCCGTCAGTGG
GCAGAGCGCACATCGCCCACAGTCCCCGAGAAGTTGGGGGGAGGGGTCGGCAATTGAACCGGTGCCTAGA
GAAGGTGGCGCGGGGTAAACTGGGAAAGTGATGTCGTGTACTGGCTCCGCCTTTTTCCCGAGGGTGGGGG
AGAACCGTATATAAGTGCAGTAGTCGCCGTGAACGTTCTTTTTCGCAACGGGTTTGCCGCCAGAACACAG
GTAAGTGCCGTGTGTGGTTCCCGCGGGCCTGGCCTCTTTACGGGTTATGGCCCTTGCGTGCCTTGAATTA
CTTCCACCTGGCTGCAGTACGTGATTCTTGATCCCGAGCTTCGGGTTGGAAGTGGGTGGGAGAGTTCGAG
GCCTTGCGCTTAAGGAGCCCCTTCGCCTCGTGCTTGAGTTGAGGCCTGGCCTGGGCGCTGGGGCCGCCGC
GTGCGAATCTGGTGGCACCTTCGCGCCTGTCTCGCTGCTTTCGATAAGTCTCTAGCCATTTAAAATTTTT
GATGACCTGCTGCGACGCTTTTTTTCTGGCAAGATAGTCTTGTAAATGCGGGCCAAGATCTGCACACTGG
TATTTCGGTTTTTGGGGCCGCGGGCGGCGACGGGGCCCGTGCGTCCCAGCGCACATGTTCGGCGAGGCGG
GGCCTGCGAGCGCGGCCACCGAGAATCGGACGGGGGTAGTCTCAAGCTGGCCGGCCTGCTCTGGTGCCTG
GCCTCGCGCCGCCGTGTATCGCCCCGCCCTGGGCGGCAAGGCTGGCCCGGTCGGCACCAGTTGCGTGAGC
GGAAAGATGGCCGCTTCCCGGCCCTGCTGCAGGGAGCTCAAAATGGAGGACGCGGCGCTCGGGAGAGCGG
GCGGGTGAGTCACCCACACAAAGGAAAAGGGCCTTTCCGTCCTCAGCCGTCGCTTCATGTGACTCCACGG
AGTACCGGGCGCCGTCCAGGCACCTCGATTAGTTCTCGAGCTTTTGGAGTACGTCGTCTTTAGGTTGGGG
GGAGGGGTTTTATGCGATGGAGTTTCCCCACACTGAGTGGGTGGAGACTGAAGTTAGGCCAGCTTGGCAC
TTGATGTAATTCTCCTTGGAATTTGCCCTTTTTGAGTTTGGATCTTGGTTCATTCTCAAGCCTCAGACAG
TGGTTCAAAGTTTTTTTCTTCCATTTCAGGTGTCGTGAGGCTAGCACCGCCACCATGTCCGCCTCGGCCC
CTGCTGCGGAGGGGGAGGGAACCCCCACCCAGCCCGCGTCCGAGAAAGAACCCGAAATGCCCGGTCCCAG
AGAGGAGAGCGAGGAGGAAGAGGACGAGGACGACGAGGAGGAGGAGGAGGAGGAAAAAGGAAAGGGGCAG
AAACTTTGTGAAATTGAGAGGATACATTTTTTTCTAAGTAAGAAGAAAACCGATGAACTTAGAAATCTAC
ACAAACTGCTTTACAACAGGCCAGGCACTGTGTCCTCATTAAAGAAGAATGTGGGTCAGTTCAGTGGCTT
TCCATTTGAAAAAGGAAGTGTCCAATATAAAAAGAAGGAAGAAATGTTGAAAAAATTTAGAAATGCCATG
TTAAAGAGCATCTGTGAGGTTCTTGATTTGGAGAGATCAGGTGTAAATAGTGAACTAGTGAAGAGGATCT
TGAATTTCTTAATGCATCCAAAGCCTTCTGGCAAACCATTGCCGAAATCTAAAAAAACTTGTAGCAAAGG
CAGTAAAAAGGAACGGAACAGTTCTGGAATGGCAAGGAAGGCTAAGCGAACCAAATGTCCTGAAATTCTG
TCAGATGAATCTAGTAGTGATGAAGATGAAAAGAAAAACAAGGAAGAGTCTTCAGATGATGAAGATAAAG
AAAGTGAAGAGGAGCCACCAAAAAAGACAGCCAAAAGAGAAAAACCTAAACAGAAAGCTACTTCTAAAAG
TAAAAAATCTGTGAAAAGTGCCAATGTTAAGAAAGCAGATAGCAGCACCACCAAGAAGAATCAAAACAGT
TCCAAAAAAGAAAGTGAGTCTGAGGATAGTTCAGATGATGAACCTTTAATTAAAAAGTTGAAGAAACCCC
CTACAGATGAAGAGTTAAAGGAAACAATAAAGAAATTACTGGCCAGTGCTAACTTGGAAGAAGTCACAAT
GAAACAGATTTGCAAAAAGGTCTATGAAAATTATCCTACTTATGATTTAACTGAAAGAAAAGATTTCATA
AAAACAACTGTAAAAGAGCTAATTTCTTAGTAATGAACTAGTCCGTAACTTGAAAGTATTTCGATTTCTT
GGCTTTATATATCTTGTGGAAAGGACGAGTTAGCTTGGCTCACTAAGACACGACGCGTTAAGTCGACAAT
CAACCTCTGGATTACAAAATTTGTGAAAGATTGACTGGTATTCTTAACTATGTTGCTCCTTTTACGCTAT
GTGGATACGCTGCTTTAATGCCTTTGTATCATGCTATTGCTTCCCGTATGGCTTTCATTTTCTCCTCCTT
GTATAAATCCTGGTTGCTGTCTCTTTATGAGGAGTTGTGGCCCGTTGTCAGGCAACGTGGCGTGGTGTGC
ACTGTGTTTGCTGACGCAACCCCCACTGGTTGGGGCATTGCCACCACCTGTCAGCTCCTTTCCGGGACTT
TCGCTTTCCCCCTCCCTATTGCCACGGCGGAACTCATCGCCGCCTGCCTTGCCCGCTGCTGGACAGGGGC
TCGGCTGTTGGGCACTGACAATTCCGTGGTGTTGTCGGGGAAATCATCGTCCTTTCCTTGGCTGCTCGCC
TGTGTTGCCACCTGGATTCTGCGCGGGACGTCCTTCTGCTACGTCCCTTCGGCCCTCAATCCAGCGGACC
TTCCTTCCCGCGGCCTGCTGCCGGCTCTGCGGCCTCTTCCGCGTCTTCGCCTTCGCCCTCAGACGAGTCG
GATCTCCCTTTGGGCCGCCTCCCCGCGTCGACTTTAAGACCAATGACTTACAAGGCAGCTGTAGATCTTA
GCCACTTTTTAAAAGAAAAGGGGGGACTGGAAGGGCTAATTCACTCCCAACGAAGACAAGATCTGCTTTT
TGCTTGTACTGGGTCTCTCTGGTTAGACCAGATCTGAGCCTGGGAGCTCTCTGGCTAACTAGGGAACCCA
CTGCTTAAGCCTCAATAAAGCTTGCCTTGAGTGCTTCAAGTAGTGTGTGCCCGTCTGTTGTGTGACTCTG
GTAACTAGAGATCCCTCAGACCCTTTTAGTCAGTGTGGAAAATCTCTAGCAGTACGTATAGTAGTTCATG
TCATCTTATTATTCAGTATTTATAACTTGCAAAGAAATGAATATCAGAGAGTGAGAGGAACTTGTTTATT
GCAGCTTATAATGGTTACAAATAAAGCAATAGCATCACAAATTTCACAAATAAAGCATTTTTTTCACTGC
ATTCTAGTTGTGGTTTGTCCAAACTCATCAATGTATCTTATCATGTCTGGCTCTAGCTATCCCGCCCCTA
ACTCCGCCCATCCCGCCCCTAACTCCGCCCAGTTCCGCCCATTCTCCGCCCCATGGCTGACTAATTTTTT
TTATTTATGCAGAGGCCGAGGCCGCCTCGGCCTCTGAGCTATTCCAGAAGTAGTGAGGAGGCTTTTTTGG
AGGCCTAGGGACGTACCCAATTCGCCCTATAGTGAGTCGTATTACGCGCGCTCACTGGCCGTCGTTTTAC
AACGTCGTGACTGGGAAAACCCTGGCGTTACCCAACTTAATCGCCTTGCAGCACATCCCCCTTTCGCCAG
CTGGCGTAATAGCGAAGAGGCCCGCACCGATCGCCCTTCCCAACAGTTGCGCAGCCTGAATGGCGAATGG
G
[124 nt withheld, positions 6722-6845]
C
[91 nt withheld, positions 6847-6937]
A
[49 nt withheld, positions 6939-6987]
CCTTTGACGTTGGAGTCCACGTTCTTT
[37 nt withheld, positions 7015-7051]
ACCCTATCTCGGTCTATTCTTTTGATTTATAAGGGATTTTGCCGATTTCGGCCTATTGGTTAAAAAATGA
GCTGATTTAACAAAAATTTAACGCGAATTTTAACAAAATATTAACGCTTACAATTTAGGTGGCACTTTTC
GGGGAAATGTGCGCGGAACCCCTATTTGTTTATTTTTCTAAATACATTCAAATATGTATCCGCTCATGAG
ACAATAACCCTGATAAATGCTTCAATAATATTGAAAAAGGAAGAGTATGAGTATTCAACATTTCCGTGTC
GCCCTTATTCCCTTTTTTGCGGCATTTTGCCTTCCTGTTTTTGCTCACCCAGAAACGCTGGTGAAAGTAA
AAGATGCTGAAGATCAGTTGGGTGCACGAGTGGGTTACATCGAACTGGATCTCAACAGCGGTAAGATCCT
TGAGAGTTTTCGCCCCGAAGAACGTTTTCCAATGATGAGCACTTTTAAAGTTCTGCTATGTGGCGCGGTA
TTATCCCGTATTGACGCCGGGCAAGAGCAACTCGGTCGCCGCATACACTATTCTCAGAATGACTTGGTTG
AGTACTCACCAGTCACAGAAAAGCATCTTACGGATGGCATGACAGTAAGAGAATTATGCAGTGCTGCCAT
AACCATGAGTGATAACACTGCGGCCAACTTACTTCTGACAACGATCGGAGGACCGAAGGAGCTAACCGCT
TTTTTGCACAACATGGGGGATCATGTAACTCGCCTTGATCGTTGGGAACCGGAGCTGAATGAAGCCATAC
CAAACGACGAGCGTGACACCACGATGCCTGTAGCAATGGCAACAACGTTGCGCAAACTATTAACTGGCGA
ACTACTTACTCTAGCTTCCCGGCAACAATTAATAGACTGGATGGAGGCGGATAAAGTTGCAGGACCACTT
CTGCGCTCGGCCCTTCCGGCTGGCTGGTTTATTGCTGATAAATCTGGAGCCGGTGAGCGTGGGTCTCGCG
GTATCATTGCAGCACTGGGGCCAGATGGTAAGCCCTCCCGTATCGTAGTTATCTACACGACGGGGAGTCA
GGCAACTATGGATGAACGAAATAGACAGATCGCTGAGATAGGTGCCTCACTGATTAAGCATTGGTAACTG
TCAGACCAAGTTTACTCATATATACTTTAGATTGATTTAAAACTTCATTTTTAATTTAAAAGGATCTAGG
TGAAGATCCTTTTTGATAATCTCATGACCAAAATCCCTTAACGTGAGTTTTCGTTCCACTGAGCGTCAGA
CCCCGTAGAAAAGATCAAAGGATCTTCTTGAGATCCTTTTTTTCTGCGCGTAATCTGCTGCTTGCAAACA
AAAAAACCACCGCTACCAGCGGTGGTTTGTTTGCCGGATCAAGAGCTACCAACTCTTTTTCCGAAGGTAA
CTGGCTTCAGCAGAGCGCAGATACCAAATACTGTTCTTCTAGTGTAGCCGTAGTTAGGCCACCACTTCAA
GAACTCTGTAGCACCGCCTACATACCTCGCTCTGCTAATCCTGTTACCAGTGGCTGCTGCCAGTGGCGAT
AAGTCGTGTCTTACCGGGTTGGACTCAAGACGATAGTTACCGGATAAGGCGCAGCGGTCGGGCTGAACGG
GGGGTTCGTGCACACAGCCCAGCTTGGAGCGAACGACCTACACCGAACTGAGATACCTACAGCGTGAGCT
ATGAGAAAGCGCCACGCTTCCCGAAGGGAGAAAGGCGGACAGGTATCCGGTAAGCGGCAGGGTCGGAACA
GGAGAGCGCACGAGGGAGCTTCCAGGGGGAAACGCCTGGTATCTTTATAGTCCTGTCGGGTTTCGCCACC
TCTGACTTGAGCGTCGATTTTTGTGATGCTCGTCAGGGGGGCGGAGCCTATGGAAAAACGCCAGCAACGC
GGCCTTTTTACGGTTCCTGGCCTTTTGCTGGCCTTTTGCTCACATGTTCTTTCCTGCGTTATCCCCTGAT
TCTGTGGATAACCGTATTACCGCCTTTGAGTGAGCTGATACCGCTCGCCGCAGCCGAACGACCGAGCGCA
GCGAGTCAGTGAGCGAGGAAGCGGAAGAGCGCCCAATACGCAAACCGCCTCTCCCCGCGCGTTGGCCGAT
TCATTAATGCAGCTGGCACGACAGGTTTCCCGACTGGAAAGCGGGCAGTGAGCGCAACGCAATTAATGTG
AGTTAGCTCACTCATTAGGCACCCCAGGCTTTACACTTTATGCTTCCGGCTCGTATGTTGTGTGGAATTG
TGAGCGGATAACAATTTCACACAGGAAACAGCTATGACCATGATTACGCCAAGCGCGCAATTAACCCTCA
CTAAAGGGAACAAAAGCTGGAGCTGCAAGC
