>Addgene plasmid #141917 | TFORF2094 | depositor partial sequence | sequence record 277888 | Insert
ACCGCCACCATGTCCGCCTCGGCCCCTGCTGCGGAGGGGGAGGGAACCCCCACCCAGCCCGCGTCCGAGA
AAGAACCCGAAATGCCCGGTCCCAGAGAGGAGAGCGAGGAGGAAGAGGACGAGGACGACGAGGAGGAGGA
GGAGGAGGAAAAAGGAAAGGGGCAGAAACTTTGTGAAATTGAGAGGATACATTTTTTTCTAAGTAAGAAG
AAAACCGATGAACTTAGAAATCTACACAAACTGCTTTACAACAGGCCAGGCACTGTGTCCTCATTAAAGA
AGAATGTGGGTCAGTTCAGTGGCTTTCCATTTGAAAAAGGAAGTGTCCAATATAAAAAGAAGGAAGAAAT
GTTGAAAAAATTTAGAAATGCCATGTTAAAGAGCATCTGTGAGGTTCTTGATTTGGAGAGATCAGGTGTA
AATAGTGAACTAGTGAAGAGGATCTTGAATTTCTTAATGCATCCAAAGCCTTCTGGCAAACCATTGCCGA
AATCTAAAAAAACTTGTAGCAAAGGCAGTAAAAAGGAACGGAACAGTTCTGGAATGGCAAGGAAGGCTAA
GCGAACCAAATGTCCTGAAATTCTGTCAGATGAATCTAGTAGTGATGAAGATGAAAAGAAAAACAAGGAA
GAGTCTTCAGATGATGAAGATAAAGAAAGTGAAGAGGAGCCACCAAAAAAGACAGCCAAAAGAGAAAAAC
CTAAACAGAAAGCTACTTCTAAAAGTAAAAAATCTGTGAAAAGTGCCAATGTTAAGAAAGCAGATAGCAG
CACCACCAAGAAGAATCAAAACAGTTCCAAAAAAGAAAGTGAGTCTGAGGATAGTTCAGATGATGAACCT
TTAATTAAAAAGTTGAAGAAACCCCCTACAGATGAAGAGTTAAAGGAAACAATAAAGAAATTACTGGCCA
GTGCTAACTTGGAAGAAGTCACAATGAAACAGATTTGCAAAAAGGTCTATGAAAATTATCCTACTTATGA
TTTAACTGAAAGAAAAGATTTCATAAAAACAACTGTAAAAGAGCTAATTTCTTAGTAATGAACTAGTCCG
TAACTTGAAAGTATTTCGATTTCTTGGCTTTATATATCTTGTGGAAAGGACGAGTTAGCTTGGCTCACTA
AGACACG
