>Addgene plasmid #141917 | TFORF2094 | depositor partial sequence | sequence record 277889 | Barcode
GTTAGCTTGGCTCACTAAGACACG
